>Addgene plasmid #31052 | HNF4A_P2-285/-169 | depositor full sequence | sequence record 14184 | Author sequence
GGTACCGAGCTCTTACGCGTGCTAGCCCGGGCTCGAGCCCCAGAGTGCAGGACTAGGACCCGAGTGGACC
TCAGGTCTGGCCAGGTCGCCATTGCCATGGAGACAGCAACAGTCCCCAGCCGCGGGTTCCCTAAGTGACT
GGTTACTCTTTAATGTATCCACCCACCTTGGGTGATTAGAAGAATCAATAAGATAACCGGGCGGTGGCAG
CTGGCCGCACTCACCGCCTTCCTGGTGGACGGGCTCCTGGTGGCTGTGCTGCTGCTGTGAGCGGGCCCCT
GCTCCTCCATGCCCCCAGCTCTCCGGCTGGGTGGGCTTGGCCAAGCTTGGCATTCCGGTACTGTTGGTAA
AGCCACCATGGAAGACGCCAAAAACATAAAGAAAGGCCCGGCGCCATTCTATCCGCTGGAAGATGGAACC
GCTGGAGAGCAACTGCATAAGGCTATGAAGAGATACGCCCTGGTTCCTGGAACAATTGCTTTTACAGATG
CACATATCGAGGTGGACATCACTTACGCTGAGTACTTCGAAATGTCCGTTCGGTTGGCAGAAGCTATGAA
ACGATATGGGCTGAATACAAATCACAGAATCGTCGTATGCAGTGAAAACTCTCTTCAATTCTTTATGCCG
GTGTTGGGCGCGTTATTTATCGGAGTTGCAGTTGCGCCCGCGAACGACATTTATAATGAACGTGAATTGC
TCAACAGTATGGGCATTTCGCAGCCTACCGTGGTGTTCGTTTCCAAAAAGGGGTTGCAAAAAATTTTGAA
CGTGCAAAAAAAGCTCCCAATCATCCAAAAAATTATTATCATGGATTCTAAAACGGATTACCAGGGATTT
CAGTCGATGTACACGTTCGTCACATCTCATCTACCTCCCGGTTTTAATGAATACGATTTTGTGCCAGAGT
CCTTCGATAGGGACAAGACAATTGCACTGATCATGAACTCCTCTGGATCTACTGGTCTGCCTAAAGGTGT
CGCTCTGCCTCATAGAACTGCCTGCGTGAGATTCTCGCATGCCAGAGATCCTATTTTTGGCAATCAAATC
ATTCCGGATACTGCGATTTTAAGTGTTGTTCCATTCCATCACGGTTTTGGAATGTTTACTACACTCGGAT
ATTTGATATGTGGATTTCGAGTCGTCTTAATGTATAGATTTGAAGAAGAGCTGTTTCTGAGGAGCCTTCA
GGATTACAAGATTCAAAGTGCGCTGCTGGTGCCAACCCTATTCTCCTTCTTCGCCAAAAGCACTCTGATT
GACAAATACGATTTATCTAATTTACACGAAATTGCTTCTGGTGGCGCTCCCCTCTCTAAGGAAGTCGGGG
AAGCGGTTGCCAAGAGGTTCCATCTGCCAGGTATCAGGCAAGGATATGGGCTCACTGAGACTACATCAGC
TATTCTGATTACACCCGAGGGGGATGATAAACCGGGCGCGGTCGGTAAAGTTGTTCCATTTTTTGAAGCG
AAGGTTGTGGATCTGGATACCGGGAAAACGCTGGGCGTTAATCAAAGAGGCGAACTGTGTGTGAGAGGTC
CTATGATTATGTCCGGTTATGTAAACAATCCGGAAGCGACCAACGCCTTGATTGACAAGGATGGATGGCT
ACATTCTGGAGACATAGCTTACTGGGACGAAGACGAACACTTCTTCATCGTTGACCGCCTGAAGTCTCTG
ATTAAGTACAAAGGCTATCAGGTGGCTCCCGCTGAATTGGAATCCATCTTGCTCCAACACCCCAACATCT
TCGACGCAGGTGTCGCAGGTCTTCCCGACGATGACGCCGGTGAACTTCCCGCCGCCGTTGTTGTTTTGGA
GCACGGAAAGACGATGACGGAAAAAGAGATCGTGGATTACGTCGCCAGTCAAGTAACAACCGCGAAAAAG
TTGCGCGGAGGAGTTGTGTTTGTGGACGAAGTACCGAAAGGTCTTACCGGAAAACTCGACGCAAGAAAAA
TCAGAGAGATCCTCATAAAGGCCAAGAAGGGCGGAAAGATCGCCGTGTAATTCTAGAGTCGGGGCGGCCG
GCCGCTTCGAGCAGACATGATAAGATACATTGATGAGTTTGGACAAACCACAACTAGAATGCAGTGAAAA
AAATGCTTTATTTGTGAAATTTGTGATGCTATTGCTTTATTTGTAACCATTATAAGCTGCAATAAACAAG
TTAACAACAACAATTGCATTCATTTTATGTTTCAGGTTCAGGGGGAGGTGTGGGAGGTTTTTTAAAGCAA
GTAAAACCTCTACAAATGTGGTAAAATCGATAAGGATCCGTCGACCGATGCCCTTGAGAGCCTTCAACCC
AGTCAGCTCCTTCCGGTGGGCGCGGGGCATGACTATCGTCGCCGCACTTATGACTGTCTTCTTTATCATG
CAACTCGTAGGACAGGTGCCGGCAGCGCTCTTCCGCTTCCTCGCTCACTGACTCGCTGCGCTCGGTCGTT
CGGCTGCGGCGAGCGGTATCAGCTCACTCAAAGGCGGTAATACGGTTATCCACAGAATCAGGGGATAACG
CAGGAAAGAACATGTGAGCAAAAGGCCAGCAAAAGGCCAGGAACCGTAAAAAGGCCGCGTTGCTGGCGTT
TTTCCATAGGCTCCGCCCCCCTGACGAGCATCACAAAAATCGACGCTCAAGTCAGAGGTGGCGAAACCCG
ACAGGACTATAAAGATACCAGGCGTTTCCCCCTGGAAGCTCCCTCGTGCGCTCTCCTGTTCCGACCCTGC
CGCTTACCGGATACCTGTCCGCCTTTCTCCCTTCGGGAAGCGTGGCGCTTTCTCATAGCTCACGCTGTAG
GTATCTCAGTTCGGTGTAGGTCGTTCGCTCCAAGCTGGGCTGTGTGCACGAACCCCCCGTTCAGCCCGAC
CGCTGCGCCTTATCCGGTAACTATCGTCTTGAGTCCAACCCGGTAAGACACGACTTATCGCCACTGGCAG
CAGCCACTGGTAACAGGATTAGCAGAGCGAGGTATGTAGGCGGTGCTACAGAGTTCTTGAAGTGGTGGCC
TAACTACGGCTACACTAGAAGAACAGTATTTGGTATCTGCGCTCTGCTGAAGCCAGTTACCTTCGGAAAA
AGAGTTGGTAGCTCTTGATCCGGCAAACAAACCACCGCTGGTAGCGGTGGTTTTTTTGTTTGCAAGCAGC
AGATTACGCGCAGAAAAAAAGGATCTCAAGAAGATCCTTTGATCTTTTCTACGGGGTCTGACGCTCAGTG
GAACGAAAACTCACGTTAAGGGATTTTGGTCATGAGATTATCAAAAAGGATCTTCACCTAGATCCTTTTA
AATTAAAAATGAAGTTTTAAATCAATCTAAAGTATATATGAGTAAACTTGGTCTGACAGTTACCAATGCT
TAATCAGTGAGGCACCTATCTCAGCGATCTGTCTATTTCGTTCATCCATAGTTGCCTGACTCCCCGTCGT
GTAGATAACTACGATACGGGAGGGCTTACCATCTGGCCCCAGTGCTGCAATGATACCGCGAGACCCACGC
TCACCGGCTCCAGATTTATCAGCAATAAACCAGCCAGCCGGAAGGGCCGAGCGCAGAAGTGGTCCTGCAA
CTTTATCCGCCTCCATCCAGTCTATTAATTGTTGCCGGGAAGCTAGAGTAAGTAGTTCGCCAGTTAATAG
TTTGCGCAACGTTGTTGCCATTGCTACAGGCATCGTGGTGTCACGCTCGTCGTTTGGTATGGCTTCATTC
AGCTCCGGTTCCCAACGATCAAGGCGAGTTACATGATCCCCCATGTTGTGCAAAAAAGCGGTTAGCTCCT
TCGGTCCTCCGATCGTTGTCAGAAGTAAGTTGGCCGCAGTGTTATCACTCATGGTTATGGCAGCACTGCA
TAATTCTCTTACTGTCATGCCATCCGTAAGATGCTTTTCTGTGACTGGTGAGTACTCAACCAAGTCATTC
TGAGAATAGTGTATGCGGCGACCGAGTTGCTCTTGCCCGGCGTCAATACGGGATAATACCGCGCCACATA
GCAGAACTTTAAAAGTGCTCATCATTGGAAAACGTTCTTCGGGGCGAAAACTCTCAAGGATCTTACCGCT
GTTGAGATCCAGTTCGATGTAACCCACTCGTGCACCCAACTGATCTTCAGCATCTTTTACTTTCACCAGC
GTTTCTGGGTGAGCAAAAACAGGAAGGCAAAATGCCGCAAAAAAGGGAATAAGGGCGACACGGAAATGTT
GAATACTCATACTCTTCCTTTTTCAATATTATTGAAGCATTTATCAGGGTTATTGTCTCATGAGCGGATA
CATATTTGAATGTATTTAGAAAAATAAACAAATAGGGGTTCCGCGCACATTTCCCCGAAAAGTGCCACCT
G
[124 nt withheld, positions 4342-4465]
C
[91 nt withheld, positions 4467-4557]
A
[49 nt withheld, positions 4559-4607]
CCTTTGACGTTGGAGTCCACGTTCTTT
[37 nt withheld, positions 4635-4671]
ACCCTATCTCGGTCTATTCTTTTGATTTATAAGGGATTTTGCCGATTTCGGCCTATTGGTTAAAAAATGA
GCTGATTTAACAAAAATTTAACGCGAATTTTAACAAAATATTAACGCTTACAATTTGCCATTCGCCATTC
AGGCTGCGCAACTGTTGGGAAGGGCGATCGGTGCGGGCCTCTTCGCTATTACGCCAGCCCAAGCTACCAT
GATAAGTAAGTAATATTAAGGTACGGGAGGTACTTGGAGCGGCCGCAATAAAATATCTTTATTTTCATTA
CATCTGTGTGTTGGTTTTTTGTGTGAATCGATAGTACTAACATACGCTCTCCATCAAAACAAAACGAAAC
AAAACAAACTAGCAAAATAGGCTGTCCCCAGTGCAAGTGCAGGTGCCAGAACATTTCTCTATCGATA
Features (pLannotate 1.2.2; 11 found; start..end, strand, type, name):
    358..2010    +  CDS            luciferase: firefly luciferase; luc+; enhanced luc+ version of the luciferase gene
   2051..2172    -  polyA_signal   SV40 poly(A) signal: SV40 polyadenylation signal
   2195..2263    -  CDS            large T antigen (fragment): large T antigen from SV40 (simian virus 40)
   2279..2411    +  CDS            TcR (fragment): tetracycline efflux protein; tet; confers resistance to tetracycline
   2591..3179    -  rep_origin     ori: high-copy-number ColE1/pMB1/pBR322/pUC origin of replication
   3350..4210    -  CDS            AmpR: β-lactamase; bla; confers resistance to ampicillin, carbenicillin, and related antibiotics
   4211..4315    -  promoter       AmpR promoter: bla
   4342..4770    +  rep_origin     f1 ori (sequence partly withheld): f1 bacteriophage origin of replication; arrow indicates direction of (+) strand synthesis
   4802..4869    -  CDS            lacZα (fragment): LacZα fragment of β-galactosidase; lacZ fragment
   4928..4976    +  polyA_signal   poly(A) signal: synthetic polyadenylation signal
   4990..5081    +  misc_feature   pause site: RNA polymerase II transcriptional pause signal from the human α2 globin gene
