[The description below was written by a language model from this plasmid's Addgene catalogue record and pLannotate feature annotations shown in this document.]
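Description:
HNF4A_P2-285/-169 is a firefly luciferase promoter-reporter plasmid built on the promoterless pGL3-basic backbone and intended for transfection into mammalian cells. It is propagated in E. coli as a high-copy plasmid through a ColE1/pUC-type origin and selected with ampicillin via the β-lactamase gene and its native promoter. An f1 phage origin is also present, which allows single-stranded DNA production. Short annotated fragments of lacZα, the tetracycline resistance gene and SV40 large T antigen are backbone remnants and do not represent functional genes.

The insert is a 285 bp piece of the human HNF4A P2 promoter, spanning positions -285 to -1 and carrying the single-base substitution -169C>T. It was cloned between XhoI and HindIII sites, both of which are retained. The promoter fragment is not annotated in the feature table, but it should occupy the region just upstream of the luc+ coding sequence, so that luciferase output reflects the activity of the cloned promoter. Luciferase transcripts are terminated by the SV40 late polyadenylation signal. Upstream of the cloning region, a synthetic poly(A) signal and a transcriptional pause site from the human α2 globin gene limit read-through transcription from the backbone, which keeps background signal low.

According to the associated publication, the construct was used to test in vitro how P2 promoter mutations found in monogenic diabetes affect promoter function, presumably by comparison with a matching wild-type reporter. The depositor notes small discrepancies between the assembled sequence and the repository's quality-control sequencing, which are not expected to affect function.
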