Addgene plasmid #31052: HNF4A_P2-285/-169
Depositing lab: Gerhart Ryffel. Depositing organization: Universitaetsklinikum Essen. Publication: Novel monogenic diabetes mutations in the P2 promoter of the HNF4A gene are associated with impaired function in vitro. Wirsing A, Johnstone KA, Harries LW, Ellard S, Ryffel GU, Stanik J, Gasperikova D, Klimes I, Murphy R. Diabet Med. 2010 Jun . 27(6):631-5. 10.1111/j.1464-5491.2010.03003.x PubMed 20546279.
Backbone
  Vector backbone: pGL3-basic
  Backbone manufacturer: Promega
  Backbone size w/o insert (bp): 4800
  Vector type: Mammalian Expression, Luciferase
Growth in bacteria
  Bacterial resistance: Ampicillin, 100 μg/mL
  Growth temperature: 37°C
  Growth strain: DH5alpha
  Copy number: High Copy
Gene/Insert
  Gene/Insert name: HNF4A P2 promoter
  Species: H. sapiens (human)
  Insert size (bp): 285
  Mutation: -285 to -1 of P2 HNF4A promoter with mutation -169C>T
  Entrez Gene: HNF4A (a.k.a. FRTS4, HNF4, HNF4a7, HNF4a8, HNF4a9, HNF4alpha, MODY, MODY1, NR2A1, NR2A21, TCF, TCF-14, TCF14)
  Cloning method: Restriction Enzyme; 5′ cloning site XhoI (not destroyed); 3′ cloning site HindIII (not destroyed)
  Sequencing primers: 5′ n/a
Terms and licenses: Academic/Nonprofit Terms; Industry Terms: Not Available to Industry
Depositor comments: Please note that there are some small discrepancies between Addgene's quality control sequence and the assembled sequence from the depositor. These discrepancies should not affect the function of the plasmid.
How to cite: HNF4A_P2-285/-169 was a gift from Gerhart Ryffel (Addgene plasmid # 31052 ; http://n2t.net/addgene:31052 ; RRID:Addgene_31052)
