>Addgene plasmid #31052 | HNF4A_P2-285/-169 | addgene partial sequence | sequence record 36509 | LucNRev 5'-CCTTATGCAGTTGCTCTCC-3'
AGGCGCCGGGCCTTTCTTTATGTTTTTGGCGTCTTCCATGGTGGCTTTACCAACAGTACCGGAATGCCAA
GCTTGGGCCAAGCCCACCCAGCCGGAGAGCTGGGGGCATGGAGGAGCAGGGGCCCGCTCACAGCAGCAGC
ACAGCCACCAGGAGCCCGTCCACCAGGAAGGCGGTGAGTGCGGCCAGCTGCCACCGCCCGGTTATCTTAT
TGATTCTTCTAATCACCCAAGGTGGGTGGATACATTAAAGAGTAACCAGTCACTTAGGGAACCCGCGGCT
GGGGACTGTTGCTGTCTCCATGGCAATGGCGACCTGGCCAGACCTGAGGTCCACTCGGGTCCTAGTCCTG
CACTCTGGGGCCGCTCGAGCCCGGGCTAGCACGCGTAAGAGCTCGGTACCTATCGATAGAGAAATGTTCT
GGCACCTGCACTTGCACTGGGGACAGCCTATTTTGCTAGTTTGTTTTGTTTCGTTTTGTTTTGATGGAGA
GCGTATGTTAGTACTATCGATTCACACAAAAAACCAACACACAGATGTAATGAAAATAAAGATATTTTAT
TGCGGCCGCTCCAAGTACCTCCCGTACCTTAATATTACTTACTTATCATGGTAGCTTGGGCTGGCGTAAT
AGCGAAGAGGCCCGCACCGATCGCCCTTCCCAACAGTTGCGCAGCCTGAATGGCGAATGGCAAATTGTAA
GCGTTAATATTTTGTTAAAATTCGCGTTAAATTTTTGTTAAATCAGCTCATTTTTTAACCAATAGGCCGA
AATCGGCAAAATCCCTTATAAATCAAAAGAATAGACCGAGATAGGGT
[37 nt withheld, positions 818-854]
AAAGAACGTGGACTCCAACGTCAAAGGGCGAAAAACCGTCTATC
